Addgene plasmid #152161: pGBW-m4133353
Purpose: Mammalian expression plasmid for SARS-CoV-2 nsp7
Depositing lab: Ginkgo Bioworks & Benjie Chen. Depositing organization: Ginkgo Bioworks.
Backbone
  Vector backbone: pTwist_CMV_Hygro_6
  Backbone size w/o insert (bp): 6525
  Vector type: Mammalian Expression
  Selectable markers: Hygromycin
Growth in bacteria
  Bacterial resistance: Ampicillin, 100 μg/mL
  Growth temperature: 37°C
  Growth strain: DH5alpha
  Copy number: High Copy
Gene/Insert
  Gene/Insert name: SARS-CoV-2 nsp7
  Species: Severe acute respiratory syndrome coronavirus 2
  Insert size (bp): 248
  Mutation: wt
  Entrez Gene: ORF1ab (a.k.a. GU280_gp01)
  Promoter: CMV
  Tag / fusion protein: Cleavable TEV;V5 (C terminal on backbone)
  Cloning method: Unknown
Resource information
  A portion of this plasmid was derived from a plasmid made by: GinkgoBioworks
Depositor comments: NCBI reference sequence: YP_009725303.1
How to cite: pGBW-m4133353 was a gift from Ginkgo Bioworks & Benjie Chen (Addgene plasmid # 152161 ; http://n2t.net/addgene:152161 ; RRID:Addgene_152161)
