[The description below was written by a language model from this plasmid's Addgene catalogue record and pLannotate feature annotations shown in this document.]
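Description:
pGBW-m4133353 is a mammalian expression plasmid built on the pTwist_CMV_Hygro_6 backbone to produce the SARS-CoV-2 non-structural protein 7 (nsp7), a small product of the viral ORF1ab polyprotein. The wild-type nsp7 coding sequence (about 250 bp) is placed under CMV control and fused at its C terminus to a backbone-encoded V5 epitope tag that can be removed through a TEV protease cleavage site. The plasmid is maintained in E. coli at high copy through a ColE1/pUC-type origin and selected with ampicillin via a full-length β-lactamase gene.

The automated feature table covers the 6.8 kb full sequence. It identifies the CMV enhancer and CMV promoter segments near the end of the numbered sequence, with an SV40 polyadenylation signal annotated on the opposite strand close to the start of the circular map. It does not annotate the nsp7 open reading frame, the TEV site or the V5 tag, so these are known only from the catalogue fields. A separate mammalian selection cassette consists of the human ubiquitin C promoter driving hygromycin B phosphotransferase, followed by a synthetic poly(A) signal, which permits selection of stably transfected cells with hygromycin. Short 5' and 3' β-globin insulator elements, together with T7 and rrnG transcription terminators and an additional synthetic poly(A) signal, are distributed between the modules, presumably to limit transcriptional read-through between the bacterial and mammalian units. Small fragments annotated as SV40 large T antigen and β-lactamase appear to be incidental partial matches rather than functional genes.

The construct suits transient or stable expression of tagged nsp7 in mammalian cells, where the V5 tag allows detection or pull-down.
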