Features (pLannotate 1.2.2; 18 found; start..end, strand, type, name):
    388..509     -  polyA_signal   SV40 poly(A) signal: SV40 polyadenylation signal
    532..601     -  CDS            large T antigen (fragment): large T antigen from SV40 (simian virus 40)
    624..670     +  terminator     T7 terminator: transcription terminator for bacteriophage T7 RNA polymerase
    700..836     +  terminator     rrnG terminator: transcription terminator from the E. coli ribosomal RNA rrnG operon (Albrechtsen et al., 1991)
    881..952     +  misc_feature   3' β-globin insulator: insulator downstream of the human β-globin locus (Farrell et al., 2002)
   1178..1766    -  rep_origin     ori: high-copy-number ColE1/pMB1/pBR322/pUC origin of replication
   1938..2002    -  CDS            bla(M) (fragment): β-lactamase lacking the signal sequence; bla(M); allows cytosolic expression of β-lactamase
   2266..3475    +  promoter       UbC promoter: human ubiquitin C promoter
   3485..4506    +  CDS            HygR (fragment): hygromycin B phosphotransferase confers resistance to hygromycin
   4534..4582    +  polyA_signal   poly(A) signal: synthetic polyadenylation signal
   4848..5708    +  CDS            AmpR: β-lactamase; bla; confers resistance to ampicillin, carbenicillin, and related antibiotics
   5721..5857    +  terminator     rrnG terminator: transcription terminator from the E. coli ribosomal RNA rrnG operon (Albrechtsen et al., 1991)
   6002..6073    +  misc_feature   5' β-globin insulator: insulator upstream of the human β-globin locus (Farrell et al., 2002)
   6078..6124    -  terminator     T7 terminator: transcription terminator for bacteriophage T7 RNA polymerase
   6142..6190    -  polyA_signal   poly(A) signal: synthetic polyadenylation signal
   6271..6574    +  enhancer       CMV enhancer: human cytomegalovirus immediate early enhancer
   6647..6664    -  promoter       CMV promoter (fragment): human cytomegalovirus (CMV) immediate early promoter
   6727..6778    +  promoter       CMVd2 promoter: truncated human cytomegalovirus (CMV) immediate early promoter that yields moderately reduced expression relative to the full-length promoter
>Addgene plasmid #152161 | pGBW-m4133353 | depositor full sequence | sequence record 295173 | Full Sequence
CACCATGAGCAAAATGTCTGACGTCAAGTGTACATCCGTAGTTCTGTTATCAGTGCTTCAACAGCTGCGG
GTGGAGAGTTCGTCAAAGCTCTGGGCCCAGTGCGTGCAGCTGCACAATGATATATTGCTCGCGAAAGATA
CTACGGAAGCTTTCGAGAAGATGGTCAGCTTGCTATCTGTTCTACTGAGCATGCAAGGAGCAGTAGACAT
CAACAAACTTTGCGAAGAGATGTTAGACAACCGAGCCACCCTGCAAGAAAACCTTTACTTTCAGTCGGGG
AAACCTATACCCAATCCACTTCTCGGCTTAGATTCTACCTAAGGATCCGCAGGCCTCTGCTAGCTTGACT
GACTGAGATACAGCGTACCTTCAGCTCACAGACATGATAAGATACATTGATGAGTTTGGACAAACCACAA
CTAGAATGCAGTGAAAAAAATGCTTTATTTGTGAAATTTGTGATGCTATTGCTTTATTTGTAACCATTAT
AAGCTGCAATAAACAAGTTAACAACAACAATTGCATTCATTTTATGTTTCAGGTTCAGGGGGAGGTGTGG
GAGGTTTTTTAAAGCAAGTAAAACCTCTACAAATGTGGTATTGGCCCATCTCTATCGGTATCGTAGCATA
ACCCCTTGGGGCCTCTAAACGGGTCTTGAGGGGTTTTTTGTGCCCCTCGGGCCGGATTGCTATCTACCGG
CATTGGCGCAGAAAAAAATGCCTGATGCGACGCTGCGCGTCTTATACTCCCACATATGCCAGATTCAGCA
ACGGATACGGCTTCCCCAACTTGCCCACTTCCATACGTGTCCTCCTTACCAGAAATTTATCCTTAAGGTC
GTCAGCTATCCTGCAGGCGATCTCTCGATTTCGATCAAGACATTCCTTTAATGGTCTTTTCTGGACACCA
CTAGGGGTCAGAAGTAGTTCATCAAACTTTCTTCCCTCCCTAATCTCATTGGTTACCTTGGGCTATCGAA
ACTTAATTAACCAGTCAAGTCAGCTACTTGGCGAGATCGACTTGTCTGGGTTTCGACTACGCTCAGAATT
GCGTCAGTCAAGTTCGATCTGGTCCTTGCTATTGCACCCGTTCTCCGATTACGAGTTTCATTTAAATCAT
GTGAGCAAAAGGCCAGCAAAAGGCCAGGAACCGTAAAAAGGCCGCGTTGCTGGCGTTTTTCCATAGGCTC
CGCCCCCCTGACGAGCATCACAAAAATCGACGCTCAAGTCAGAGGTGGCGAAACCCGACAGGACTATAAA
GATACCAGGCGTTTCCCCCTGGAAGCTCCCTCGTGCGCTCTCCTGTTCCGACCCTGCCGCTTACCGGATA
CCTGTCCGCCTTTCTCCCTTCGGGAAGCGTGGCGCTTTCTCATAGCTCACGCTGTAGGTATCTCAGTTCG
GTGTAGGTCGTTCGCTCCAAGCTGGGCTGTGTGCACGAACCCCCCGTTCAGCCCGACCGCTGCGCCTTAT
CCGGTAACTATCGTCTTGAGTCCAACCCGGTAAGACACGACTTATCGCCACTGGCAGCAGCCACTGGTAA
CAGGATTAGCAGAGCGAGGTATGTAGGCGGTGCTACAGAGTTCTTGAAGTGGTGGCCTAACTACGGCTAC
ACTAGAAGAACAGTATTTGGTATCTGCGCTCTGCTGAAGCCAGTTACCTTCGGAAAAAGAGTTGGTAGCT
CTTGATCCGGCAAACAAACCACCGCTGGTAGCGGTGGTTTTTTTGTTTGCAAGCAGCAGATTACGCGCAG
AAAAAAAGGATCTCAAGAAGATCCTTTGATCTTTTCTACGGGGTCTGACGCTCAGTGGAACGAAAACTCA
CGTTAAGGGATTTTGGTCATGAGATTATCAAAAAGGATCTTCACCTAGATCCTTTTAAATTAAAAATGAA
GTTTTAAATCAATCTAAAGTATATATGAGTAAACTTGGTCTGACAGTTACCAATGCTTAATCAGTGAGGC
ACCTATCTCAGCGATCTGTCTATTTCGTTCATCCATAGTTGCATTTAAATTTCCGAACTCTCCAAGGCCC
TCGTCGGAAAATCTTCAAACCTTTCGTCCGATCCATCTTGCAGGCTACCTCTCGAACGAACTATCGCAAG
TCTCTTGGCCGGCCTTGCGCCTTGGCTATTGCTTGGCAGCGCCTATCGCCAGGTATTACTCCAATCCCGA
ATATCCGAGATCGGGATCACCCGAGAGAAGTTCAACCTACATCCTCAATCCCGATCTATCCGAGATCCGA
GGAATATCGAAATCGGGGCGCGCCTGGCCTCCGCGCCGGGTTTTGGCGCCTCCCGCGGGCGCCCCCCTCG
TCACGGCGAGCGCTGCCACGTCAGACGAAGGGCGCAGGAGCGTCCTGATCCTTCCGCCCGGACGCTCAGG
ACAGCGGCCCGCTGCTCATAAGACTCGGCCTTAGAACCCCAGTATCAGCAGAAGGACATTTTAGGACGGG
ACTTGGGTGACTCTAGGGCACTGGTTTTCTTTCCAGAGAGCGGAACAGGCGAGGAAAAGTAGTCCCTTCT
CGGCGATTCTGCGGAGGGATCTCCGTGGGGCGGTGAACGCCGATGATTATATAAGGACGCGCCGGGTGTG
GCACAGCTAGTTCCGTCGCAGCCGGGATTTGGGTCGCGGTTCTTGTTTGTGGATCGCTGTGATCGTCACT
TGGTGAGTAGCGGGCTGCTGGGCTGGCCGGGGCTTTCGTGGCCGCCGGGCCGCTCGGTGGGACGGAAGCG
TGTGGAGAGACCGCCAAGGGCTGTAGTCTGGGTCCGCGAGCAAGGTTGCCCTGAACTGGGGGTTGGGGGG
AGCGCAGCAAAATGGCGGCTGTTCCCGAGTCTTGAATGGAAGACGCTTGTGAGGCGGGCTGTGAGGTCGT
TGAAACAAGGTGGGGGGCATGGTGGGCGGCAAGAACCCAAGGTCTTGAGCCCTTCGCTAATGCGGGAAAG
CTCTTATTCGGGTGAGATGGGCTGGGCACCATCTGGGGACCCTGACGTGAAGTTTGTCACTGACTGGAGA
ACTCGGTTTGTCGTCTGTTGCGGGGGCGGCAGTTATGGCGGTGCCGTTGGGCAGTGCACCCGTACCTTTG
GGAGCGCGCGCCCTCGTCGTGTCGTGACGTCACCCGTTCTGTTGGCTTATAATGCAGGGTGGGGCCACCT
GCCGGTAGGTGTGCGGTAGGCTTTTCTCCGTCGCAGGACGCAGGGTTCGGGCCTAGGGTAGGCTCTCCTG
AATCGACAGGCGCCGGACCTCTGGTGAGGGGAGGGATAAGTGAGGCGTCAGTTTCTTTGGTCGGTTTTAT
GTACCTATCTTCTTAAGTAGCTGAAGCTCCGGTTTTGAACTATGCGCTCGGGGTTGGCGAGTGTGTTTTG
TGAAGTTTTTTAGGCACCTTTTGAAATGTAATCATTTGGGTCAATATGTAATTTTCAGTGTTAGACTTGT
AAATTGTCCGCTAAATTCTGGCCGTTTTTGGCTTTTTTGTTAGACAACATGGGTAAAAAGCCTGAACTCA
CCGCGACGTCTGTCGAGAAGTTTCTGATCGAAAAGTTCGACAGCGTCTCCGACCTGATGCAGCTCTCGGA
GGGCGAAGAATCTCGTGCTTTCAGCTTCGATGTAGGAGGGCGTGGATATGTCCTGCGGGTAAATAGCTGC
GCCGATGGTTTCTACAAAGATCGTTATGTTTATCGGCACTTTGCATCCGCCGCGCTCCCGATTCCGGAAG
TGCTTGACATTGGGGAGTTCAGCGAGAGCCTGACCTATTGCATCTCCCGCCGTGCACAGGGTGTCACGTT
GCAAGACCTGCCTGAAACCGAACTGCCCGCTGTTCTGCAGCCGGTCGCGGAGGCAATGGATGCCATCGCT
GCCGCCGATCTTAGCCAGACGAGCGGGTTCGGCCCATTCGGACCGCAAGGAATCGGTCAATACACTACAT
GGCGTGATTTCATATGCGCGATTGCTGATCCCCATGTGTATCACTGGCAAACTGTGATGGACGACACCGT
CAGTGCGTCCGTCGCGCAGGCTCTCGATGAGCTGATGCTTTGGGCCGAGGACTGCCCCGAAGTCCGGCAC
CTCGTGCACGCGGATTTCGGCTCCAACAATGTCCTGACGGACAATGGCCGCATAACAGCGGTCATTGACT
GGAGCGAGGCGATGTTCGGGGATTCCCAATACGAGGTCGCCAACATCTTCTTCTGGAGGCCGTGGTTGGC
TTGTATGGAGCAGCAGACGCGCTACTTCGAGCGGAGGCATCCGGAGCTTGCAGGATCGCCCCGGCTCCGG
GCGTATATGCTCCGCATTGGTCTTGACCAACTCTATCAGAGCTTGGTTGACGGCAATTTCGATGATGCAG
CTTGGGCGCAGGGTCGATGCGACGCAATCGTCCGATCCGGAGCCGGGACTGTCGGGCGTACACAAATCGC
CCGCAGAAGCGCCGCCGTCTGGACCGATGGCTGTGTAGAAGTACTCGCCGATAGTGGAAACCGACGCCCC
AGCACTCGTCCGAGGGCAAAGGAATAAGCTAGTATGTAAGCCTAGTCTTAGATAATAAAATCGCTATCCA
TCGAAGATGGATGTGTGTTGGTTTTTTGTGTGTGTAACGCTAGGCGCGCCTGGTGTACCGAGAACGATCC
TCTCAGTGCGAGTCTCGACGATCCATATCGTTGCTTGGCAGTCAGCCAGTCGGAATCCAGCTTGGGACCC
AGGAAGTCCAATCGTCAGATATTGTACTCAAGCCTGGTCACGGCAGCGTACCGATCTGTTTAAACCTAGA
TATTGATAGTCTGATCGGTCAACGTATAATCGAGTCCTAGCTTTTGCAAACATCTATCAAGAGACAGGAT
CAGCAGGAGGCTTTCGCATGAGTATTCAACATTTCCGTGTCGCCCTTATTCCCTTTTTTGCGGCATTTTG
CCTTCCTGTTTTTGCTCACCCAGAAACGCTGGTGAAAGTAAAAGATGCTGAAGATCAGTTGGGTGCGCGA
GTGGGTTACATCGAACTGGATCTCAACAGCGGTAAGATCCTTGAGAGTTTTCGCCCCGAAGAACGCTTTC
CAATGATGAGCACTTTTAAAGTTCTGCTATGTGGCGCGGTATTATCCCGTATTGACGCCGGGCAAGAGCA
ACTCGGTCGCCGCATACACTATTCTCAGAATGACTTGGTTGAGTATTCACCAGTCACAGAAAAGCATCTT
ACGGATGGCATGACAGTAAGAGAATTATGCAGTGCTGCCATAACCATGAGTGATAACACTGCGGCCAACT
TACTTCTGACAACGATTGGAGGACCGAAGGAGCTAACCGCTTTTTTGCACAACATGGGGGATCATGTAAC
TCGCCTTGATCGTTGGGAACCGGAGCTGAATGAAGCCATACCAAACGACGAGCGTGACACCACGATGCCT
GTAGCAATGGCAACAACCTTGCGTAAACTATTAACTGGCGAACTACTTACTCTAGCTTCCCGGCAACAGT
TGATAGACTGGATGGAGGCGGATAAAGTTGCAGGACCACTTCTGCGCTCGGCCCTTCCGGCTGGCTGGTT
TATTGCTGATAAATCTGGAGCCGGTGAGCGTGGGTCTCGCGGTATCATTGCAGCACTGGGGCCAGATGGT
AAGCCCTCCCGTATCGTAGTTATCTACACGACGGGGAGTCAGGCAACTATGGATGAACGAAATAGACAGA
TCGCTGAGATAGGTGCCTCACTGATTAAGCATTGGTAACCGATTCTAGGTGCATTGGCGCAGAAAAAAAT
GCCTGATGCGACGCTGCGCGTCTTATACTCCCACATATGCCAGATTCAGCAACGGATACGGCTTCCCCAA
CTTGCCCACTTCCATACGTGTCCTCCTTACCAGAAATTTATCCTTAAGATCGTTTAAACTCGACTCTGGC
TCTATCGAATCTCCGTCGTTTCGAGCTTACGCGAACAGCCGTGGCGCTCATTTGCTCGTCGGGCATCGAA
TCTCGTCAGCTATCGTCAGCTTACCTTTTTGGCAGCGATCGCGGCTCCCGACATCTTGGACCATTAGCTC
CACAGGTATCTTCTTCCCTCTAGTGGTCATAACAGCAGCTTCAGCTACCTCTCAATTCAAAAAACCCCTC
AAGACCCGTTTAGAGGCCCCAAGGGGTTATGCTATCAATCGTTGCGTTACACACACAAAAAACCAACACA
CATCCATCTTCGATGGATAGCGATTTTATTATCTAACTGCTGATCGAGTGTAGCCAGATCTAGTAATCAA
TTACGGGGTCATTAGTTCATAGCCCATATATGGAGTTCCGCGTTACATAACTTACGGTAAATGGCCCGCC
TGGCTGACCGCCCAACGACCCCCGCCCATTGACGTCAATAATGACGTATGTTCCCATAGTAACGCCAATA
GGGACTTTCCATTGACGTCAATGGGTGGAGTATTTACGGTAAACTGCCCACTTGGCAGTACATCAAGTGT
ATCATATGCCAAGTACGCCCCCTATTGACGTCAATGACGGTAAATGGCCCGCCTGGCATTATGCCCAGTA
CATGACCTTATGGGACTTTCCTACTTGGCAGTACATCTACGTATTAGTCATCGCTATTACCATGCTGATG
CGGTTTTGGCAGTACATCAATGGGCGTGGATAGCGGTTTGACTCACGGGGATTTCCAAGTCTCCACCCCA
TTGACGTCAATGGGAGTTTGTTTTGGCACCAAAATCAACGGGACTTTCCAAAATGTCGTAACAACTCCGC
CCCATTGACGCAAATGGGCGGTAGGCGTGTACGGTGGGAGGTCTATATAAGCAGAGCTGGTTTAGTGAAC
CGTCAGATCAGATCTTTGTCGATCCTACCATCCACTCGACACACCCGCCAGCGGCCGC
